>Addgene plasmid #237524 | pGADT7-RWT4Ca | addgene full sequence | sequence record 471104 | Addgene NGS Result
GAAGATCCTTTGATCTTTTCTACGGGGTCTGACGCTCAGTGGAACGAAAACTCACGTTAAGGGATTTTGG
TCATGAGATTATCAAAAAGGATCTTCACCTAGATCCTTTTAAATTAAAAATGAAGTTTTAAATCAATCTA
AAGTATATATGAGTAAACTTGGTCTGACAGTTACCAATGCTTAATCAGTGAGGCACCTATCTCAGCGATC
TGTCTATTTCGTTCATCCATAGTTGCCTGACTCCCCGTCGTGTAGATAACTACGATACGGGAGGGCTTAC
CATCTGGCCCCAGTGCTGCAATGATACCGCGAGACCCACGCTCACCGGCTCCAGATTTATCAGCAATAAA
CCAGCCAGCCGGAAGGGCCGAGCGCAGAAGTGGTCCTGCAACTTTATCCGCCTCCATCCAGTCTATTAAT
TGTTGCCGGGAAGCTAGAGTAAGTAGTTCGCCAGTTAATAGTTTGCGCAACGTTGTTGCCATTGCTACAG
GCATCGTGGTGTCACGCTCGTCGTTTGGTATGGCTTCATTCAGCTCCGGTTCCCAACGATCAAGGCGAGT
TACATGATCCCCCATGTTGTGCAAAAAAGCGGTTAGCTCCTTCGGTCCTCCGATCGTTGTCAGAAGTAAG
TTGGCCGCAGTGTTATCACTCATGGTTATGGCAGCACTGCATAATTCTCTTACTGTCATGCCATCCGTAA
GATGCTTTTCTGTGACTGGTGAGTACTCAACCAAGTCATTCTGAGAATAGTGTATGCGGCGACCGAGTTG
CTCTTGCCCGGCGTCAATACGGGATAATACCGCGCCACATAGCAGAACTTTAAAAGTGCTCATCATTGGA
AAACGTTCTTCGGGGCGAAAACTCTCAAGGATCTTACCGCTGTTGAGATCCAGTTCGATGTAACCCACTC
GTGCACCCAACTGATCTTCAGCATCTTTTACTTTCACCAGCGTTTCTGGGTGAGCAAAAACAGGAAGGCA
AAATGCCGCAAAAAAGGGAATAAGGGCGACACGGAAATGTTGAATACTCATACTCTTCCTTTTTCAATAT
TATTGAAGCATTTATCAGGGTTATTGTCTCATGAGCGGATACATATTTGAATGTATTTAGAAAAATAAAC
AAATAGGGGTTCCGCGCACATTTCCCCGAAAAGTGCCACCTGACGTCTAAGAAACCATTATTATCATGAC
ATTAACCTATAAAAATAGGCGTATCACGAGGCCCTTTCGTCTCGCGCGTTTCGGTGATGACGGTGAAAAC
CTCTGACACATGCAGCTCCCGGAGACGGTCACAGCTTGTCTGTAAGCGGATGCCGGGAGCAGACAAGCCC
GTCAGGGCGCGTCAGCGGGTGTTGGCGGGTGTCGGGGCTGGCTTAACTATGCGGCATCAGAGCAGATTGT
ACTGAGAGTGCACCATAACGCATTTAAGCATAAACACGCACTATGCCGTTCTTCTCATGTATATATATAT
ACAGGCAACACGCAGATATAGGTGCGACGTGAACAGTGAGCTGTATGTGCGCAGCTCGCGTTGCATTTTC
GGAAGCGCTCGTTTTCGGAAACGCTTTGAAGTTCCTATTCCGAAGTTCCTATTCTCTAGCTAGAAAGTAT
AGGAACTTCAGAGCGCTTTTGAAAACCAAAAGCGCTCTGAAGACGCACTTTCAAAAAACCAAAAACGCAC
CGGACTGTAACGAGCTACTAAAATATTGCGAATACCGCTTCCACAAACATTGCTCAAAAGTATCTCTTTG
CTATATATCTCTGTGCTATATCCCTATATAACCTACCCATCCACCTTTCGCTCCTTGAACTTGCATCTAA
ACTCGACCTCTACATTTTTTATGTTTATCTCTAGTATTACTCTTTAGACAAAAAAATTGTAGTAAGAACT
ATTCATAGAGTGAATCGAAAACAATACGAAAATGTAAACATTTCCTATACGTAGTATATAGAGACAAAAT
AGAAGAAACCGTTCATAATTTTCTGACCAATGAAGAATCATCAACGCTATCACTTTCTGTTCACAAAGTA
TGCGCAATCCACATCGGTATAGAATATAATCGGGGATGCCTTTATCTTGAAAAAATGCACCCGCAGCTTC
GCTAGTAATCAGTAAACGCGGGAAGTGGAGTCAGGCTTTTTTTATGGAAGAGAAAATAGACACCAAAGTA
GCCTTCTTCTAACCTTAACGGACCTACAGTGCAAAAAGTTATCAAGAGACTGCATTATAGAGCGCACAAA
GGAGAAAAAAAGTAATCTAAGATGCTTTGTTAGAAAAATAGCGCTCTCGGGATGCATTTTTGTAGAACAA
AAAAGAAGTATAGATTCTTTGTTGGTAAAATAGCGCTCTCGCGTTGCATTTCTGTTCTGTAAAAATGCAG
CTCAGATTCTTTGTTTGAAAAATTAGCGCTCTCGCGTTGCATTTTTGTTTTACAAAAATGAAGCACAGAT
TCTTCGTTGGTAAAATAGCGCTTTCGCGTTGCATTTCTGTTCTGTAAAAATGCAGCTCAGATTCTTTGTT
TGAAAAATTAGCGCTCTCGCGTTGCATTTTTGTTCTACAAAATGAAGCACAGATGCTTCGTTGCTTGCAT
GCCTGCAGGTCGAGATCCGGGATCGAAGAAATGATGGTAAATGAAATAGGAAATCAAGGAGCATGAAGGC
AAAAGACAAATATAAGGGTCGAACGAAAAATAAAGTGAAAAGTGTTGATATGATGTATTTGGCTTTGCGG
CGCCGAAAAAACGAGTTTACGCAATTGCACAATCATGCTGACTCTGTGGCGGACCCGCGCTCTTGCCGGC
CCGGCGATAACGCTGGGCGTGAGGCTGTGCCCGGCGGAGTTTTTTGCGCCTGCATTTTCCAAGGTTTACC
CTGCGCTAAGGGGCGAGATTGGAGAAGCAATAAGAATGCCGGTTGGGGTTGCGATGATGACGACCACGAC
AACTGGTGTCATTATTTAAGTTGCCGAAAGAACCTGAGTGCATTTGCAACATGAGTATACTAGAAGAATG
AGCCAAGACTTGCGAGACGCGAGTTTGCCGGTGGTGCGAACAATAGAGCGACCATGACCTTGAAGGTGAG
ACGCGCATAACCGCTAGAGTACTTTGAAGAGGAAACAGCAATAGGGTTGCTACCAGTATAAATAGACAGG
TACATACAACACTGGAAATGGTTGTCTGTTTGAGTACGCTTTCAATTCATTTGGGTGTGCACTTTATTAT
GTTACAATATGGAAGGGAACTTTACACTTCTCCTATGCACATATATTAATTAAAGTCCAATGCTAGTAGA
GAAGGGGGGTAACACCCCTCCGCGCTCTTTTCCGATTTTTTTCTAAACCGTGGAATATTTCGGATATCCT
TTTGTTGTTTCCGGGTGTACAATATGGACTTCCTCTTTTCTGGCAACCAAACCCATACATCGGGATTCCT
ATAATACCTTCGTTGGTCTCCCTAACATGTAGGTGGCGGAGGGGAGATATACAATAGAACAGATACCAGA
CAAGACATAATGGGCTAAACAAGACTACACCAATTACACTGCCTCATTGATGGTGGTACATAACGAACTA
ATACTGTAGCCCTAGACTTGATAGCCATCATCATATCGAAGTTTCACTACCCTTTTTCCATTTGCCATCT
ATTGAAGTAATAATAGGCGCATGCAACTTCTTTTCTTTTTTTTTCTTTTCTCTCTCCCCCGTTGTTGTCT
CACCATATCCGCAATGACAAAAAAATGATGGAAGACACTAAAGGAAAAAATTAACGACAAAGACAGCACC
AACAGATGTCGTTGTTCCAGAGCTGATGAGGGGTATCTCGAAGCACACGAAACTTTTTCCTTCCTTCATT
CACGCACACTACTCTCTAATGAGCAACGGTATACGGCCTTCCTTCCAGTTACTTGAATTTGAAATAAAAA
AAAGTTTGCTGTCTTGCTATCAAGTATAAATAGACCTGCAATTATTAATCTTTTGTTTCCTCGTCATTGT
TCTCGTTCCCTTTCTTCCTTGTTTCTTTTTCTGCACAATATTTCAAGCTATACCAAGCATACAATCAACT
CCAAGCTTTGCAAAGATGGATAAAGCGGAATTAATTCCCGAGCCTCCAAAAAAGAAGAGAAAGGTCGAAT
TGGGTACCGCCGCCAATTTTAATCAAAGTGGGAATATTGCTGATAGCTCATTGTCCTTCACTTTCACTAA
CAGTAGCAACGGTCCGAACCTCATAACAACTCAAACAAATTCTCAAGCGCTTTCACAACCAATTGCCTCC
TCTAACGTTCATGATAACTTCATGAATAATGAAATCACGGCTAGTAAAATTGATGATGGTAATAATTCAA
AACCACTGTCACCTGGTTGGACGGACCAAACTGCGTATAACGCGTTTGGAATCACTACAGGGATGTTTAA
TACCACTACAATGGATGATGTATATAACTATCTATTCGATGATGAAGATACCCCACCAAACCCAAAAAAA
GAGATCTTTAATACGACTCACTATAGGGCGAGCGCCGCCATGGAGTACCCATACGACGTACCAGATTACG
CTCATCAAACAAGTTTGTACAAAAAAGCAGGCTCCACCATGATGGGTGGCTATGAGTTCCAGAGGGCAGA
ATTGGACGCCCTTGAGGGTGTAGTTCGTGACCCAACCGCCGAACCCATGTCTTTAACACTACCTCTTTTG
CGTCACATTACGAATGATTTCTCCCCTGAGTTCGAGATATCTAAGGACGACTCCGCCGTGGTATATCTAG
GAGTGCTACCATCAGGATTTAGGGTGGCAGTGAAGAAATCACATTTTAGGTTTTGTCTGGACGACGAGGA
CGCCTTCACTAATGAAGTTTCAATTGCAATGAAAGCCGCACATAAGAATACTGTAAGAGTAATCGGCTAT
TGTCATCATACACATGAGCAGATTGCCGAGTATGAGGGAAAGCAAGTCTTCGCAGAAGTGCGTGAGAGGT
TGATATGTACTGAGTACGTGCCCAATGGACCTCTATCCGGCCATATCGAAGGCAAAATTTGTGCACAAAT
GGACGGCTACGAGTTCCAGCGTGCTGAGCTTGATGCATTGGAGAGAGTTGTTAGAGATACCTCTGCCGAG
CCAATGTCCTTGACACTGCCCCTTTTGCGTCATATCACAAATGATTTCTCAGATGAATCCAGGATCGGAC
GTGGAGGATTCGCTGTTGTCTATCTTGGTGTTTTGCCATCCGGCCTGAGAATAGCTGTTAAGAGGTTGTC
AAATATAGCTTATATGAATGAAAGTGCATTCCAGAACGAAGTATTCATCACAATGAAAGCCACACATAAA
AATACAGTGAGATTCATGGGATACTGCTCACAGATTCAAGGCAAACTAATAGAACATGATGGACAACATG
TCTTTGCACAGCTTGAAGAGAGGCTAATTTGTGTGGAATACGCACCTAAGGGAACATTAGACGCTCACAT
CGGAGATTATGGTGAACTGGACTGGAACCAAAGATATCAGATTCTGAAAGGCATATGTCAGGGTTTACAT
CATCTACATGACGAAATGCATGTCTTTCATGGAGATATCAAACCCGCCAACATTCTTATCGGCGATAACC
TAGTTCCTAAAATCTATGATTTCGGATTGAGTCAAATGTTCGAGGAGGAGGAAACGGAAAGAATTGTGGA
AAACATTGCCGGTACATTCGGCTACATGGCACCTGAGTTCTGTACAAACAACATGGTATCCTTCAAGGCC
GAGATTTACAGTTTAGGCGTTGTAATAGGAGAACTTCTTATCGGTAAAAAAGGATGGTTTGACGAGGACG
TGCGGAAGCTTTTTGTTCAGCAGTTGAAAGGCCTTCGCAAAACTTTGGTGAAGGAAGGCGCGTTTTCCAG
CTGGGAGAATAAATACCATCAAGTGCGCACGTGTATGGAGATTGGTCAGGATTGCATCGATCCAAATCCT
CATAAACGGCCTACGCTTCTCGAAATTATTCAACGCCTTAACGAAGCCGAAGACATGAATTATAGTGCGG
CATCACTCTGGCAGGTTCAGTCTGGTGATGAAGAATCAGATCTCTCCGATACTGAAGCGTTGGAGACAGA
GACCACGAGCGAGTTTCTTCCGTCCGATGAAGAACCGGCGTCCGTCGGTAAGACCGGCGAGACCTCTACA
CAGGAACCGGACAAACCCGATCTTATATCTAAACTTCCCGCTTCGGTTGACCTTTCTGATCTCAAGGTGC
TTGAAAAGATAACCGATGATTTTAGCCATGAGAGAATAGTCGGGAAAGACGGGACTTTTAAAGGATGCCA
TAAGGCTTTCGTTTATAAAGGTGACATTCCTCTGAGGGAGATGATTGCAGTTAAACGGCTCATTGGTGTT
GAGATACCCTTCGAGAAGTTCAAGAGAGAGGCTGAACAATTCATCAGTTTGGATCATAAGAACATAGTTA
AGGTTGCAAGTTATTGCCACGACCAGAGCCGGGGACATAGACTCGTCCAGTTCAAGGGGAAGCCTCTGCC
CCAACTTTTTAATGGGCCTGAGCAACTGTTGTGTTACGAGTACATGCACAATGGTTCTCTTAGAGATTAC
TTGATGGGCCAAGGCTCCCGGGTCATAGATTGGCAGATGCGGTACAAGCTGATAAAAGGGACCTGCGCAG
GCTTGCATTATCTTCATAAGGGTCGCGCAGGATGTCCGATCGTTCACCTTAATCTGAGTCCCAGCAACGT
GCTTTTGGATCATAATTACATTCCGCGGATAACTGGCTTCGACTTTTCCAAGCTTATAGGAGAAAAAAAC
ACTAAATCTGTGGTCTTGAAGCTCAATGGACCCATCGCTTATCTGCCCCCCGACTTCTTCCACAGCAAAG
GTACAGATCTCAAGTACCTGGCGACAGTTGATATATACTCTTTGGGCCTGATGATACTCGAGATTGCAAC
ACAGCAGGAAATCAAGGGCATACATGGTGTTCTGATAAAGTCAATCGAGGAAAACTGGCGGGAAGAGTCC
CAAATCACACGCCTCTATACCTCTCTTGGGGCTGATGAGCTGAGGCAGGTGAAGATGTGTATTGATATAG
GACTTGACTGTGTCAAGAGTAACCCAGAGAAGCGCCCCACTGCAGGAGCAATTATGTTGTGGCTTGATAA
AGAATCTAAGCCAGTCCCCGTGTCACGGGCCGGAGCGGGCGTTTTGCCACGGCCCCCAGTTCCGACCAAC
ATCAACCATGCGGGGCGCATCCAGGGTATCCCAATCGAGAAATCACAAGTCCTTATTCCTTCATTCGCTT
GTAATGAATATAGCTCTGTCAAAATTCAAAATTTGCACTTGCTGCTCTTTATGGGTAGCGACTACAAGGA
CCACGACGGTGACTACAAGGACCACGACATCGACTACAAGGACGACGACGACAAGATCTAGACCCAGCTT
TCTTGTACAAAGTGGTTCGATCGAGCTGCAGATGAATCGTAGATACTGAAAAACCCCGCAAGTTCACTTC
AACTGTGCATCGTGCACCATCTCAATTTCTTTCATTTATACATCGTTTTGCCTTCTTTTATGTAACTATA
CTCCTCTAAGTTTCAATCTTGGCCATGTAACCTCTGATCTATAGAATTTTTTAAATGACTAGAATTAATG
CCCATCTTTTTTTTGGACCTAAATTCTTCATGAAAATATATTACGAGGGCTTATTCAGAAGCTTTGGACT
TCTTCGCCAGAGGTTTGGTCAAGTCTCCAATCAAGGTTGTCGGCTTGTCTACCTTGCCAGAAATTTACGA
AAAGATGGAAAAGGGTCAAATCGTTGGTAGATACGTTGTTGACACTTCTAAATAAGCGAATTTCTTATGA
TTTATGATTTTTATTATTAAATAAGTTATAAAAAAAATAAGTGTATACAAATTTTAAAGTGACTCTTAGG
TTTTAAAACGAAAATTCTTATTCTTGAGTAACTCTTTCCTGTAGGTCAGGTTGCTTTCTCAGGTATAGCA
TGAGGTCGCTCTTATTGACCACACCTCTACCGGCCGGTCGAAATTCCCCTACCCTATGAACATATTCCAT
TTTGTAATTTCGTGTCGTTTCTATTATGAATTTCATTTATAAAGTTTATGTACAAATATCATAAAAAAAG
AGAATCTTTTTAAGCAAGGATTTTCTTAACTTCTTCGGCGACAGCATCACCGACTTCGGTGGTACTGTTG
GAACCACCTAAATCACCAGTTCTGATACCTGCATCCAAAACCTTTTTAACTGCATCTTCAATGGCCTTAC
CTTCTTCAGGCAAGTTCAATGACAATTTCAACATCATTGCAGCAGACAAGATAGTGGCGATAGGGTTGAC
CTTATTCTTTGGCAAATCTGGAGCAGAACCGTGGCATGGTTCGTACAAACCAAATGCGGTGTTCTTGTCT
GGCAAAGAGGCCAAGGACGCAGATGGCAACAAACCCAAGGAACCTGGGATAACGGAGGCTTCATCGGAGA
TGATATCACCAAACATGTTGCTGGTGATTATAATACCATTTAGGTGGGTTGGGTTCTTAACTAGGATCAT
GGCGGCAGAATCAATCAATTGATGTTGAACCTTCAATGTAGGAAATTCGTTCTTGATGGTTTCCTCCACA
GTTTTTCTCCATAATCTTGAAGAGGCCAAAACATTAGCTTTATCCAAGGACCAAATAGGCAATGGTGGCT
CATGTTGTAGGGCCATGAAAGCGGCCATTCTTGTGATTCTTTGCACTTCTGGAACGGTGTATTGTTCACT
ATCCCAAGCGACACCATCACCATCGTCTTCCTTTCTCTTACCAAAGTAAATACCTCCCACTAATTCTCTG
ACAACAACGAAGTCAGTACCTTTAGCAAATTGTGGCTTGATTGGAGATAAGTCTAAAAGAGAGTCGGATG
CAAAGTTACATGGTCTTAAGTTGGCGTACAATTGAAGTTCTTTACGGATTTTTAGTAAACCTTGTTCAGG
TCTAACACTACCTGTACCCCATTTAGGACCACCCACAGCACCTAACAAAACGGCATCAGCCTTCTTGGAG
GCTTCCAGCGCCTCATCTGGAAGTGGGACACCTGTAGCTTCGATAGCAGCACCACCAATTAAATGATTTT
CGAAATCGAACTTGACATTGGAACGAACATCAGAAATAGCTTTAAGAACCTTAATGGCTTCGGCTGTGAT
TTCTTGACCAACGTGGTCACCTGGCAAAACGACGATCTTCTTAGGGGCAGACATTAGAATGGTATATCCT
TGAAATATATATATATATTGCTGAAATGTAAAAGGTAAGAAAAGTTAGAAAGTAAGACGATTGCTAACCA
CCTATTGGAAAAAACAATAGGTCCTTAAATAATATTGTCAACTTCAAGTATTGTGATGCAAGCATTTAGT
CATGAACGCTTCTCTATTCTATATGAAAAGCCGGTTCCGGCGCTCTCACCTTTCCTTTTTCTCCCAATTT
TTCAGTTGAAAAAGGTATATGCGTCAGGCGACCTCTGAAATTAACAAAAAATTTCCAGTCATCGAATTTG
ATTCTGTGCGATAGCGCCCCTGTGTGTTCTCGTTATGTTGAGGAAAAAAATAATGGTTGCTAAGAGATTC
GAACTCTTGCATCTTACGATACCTGAGTATTCCCACAGTTGGGGGATCTCGACTCTAGCTAGAGGATCAA
TTCGTAATCATGTCATAGCTGTTTCCTGTGTGAAATTGTTATCCGCTCACAATTCCACACAACATACGAG
CCGGAAGCATAAAGTGTAAAGCCTGGGGTGCCTAATGAGTGAGCTAACTCACATTAATTGCGTTGCGCTC
ACTGCCCGCTTTCCAGTCGGGAAACCTGTCGTGCCAGCTGATAACTTCGTATAATGTATGCTATACGAAG
TTATTAGGTCTGAAGAGGAGTTTACGTCCAGCCAAGCTAGCTTGGCTGCAGGTCGAGCGGCCGCGATCCG
GAACCCTTAATATAACTTCGTATAATGTATGCTATACGAAGTTATCAGCTGCATTAATGAATCGGCCAAC
GCGCGGGGAGAGGCGGTTTGCGTATTGGGCGCTCTTCCGCTTCCTCGCTCACTGACTCGCTGCGCTCGGT
CGTTCGGCTGCGGCGAGCGGTATCAGCTCACTCAAAGGCGGTAATACGGTTATCCACAGAATCAGGGGAT
AACGCAGGAAAGAACATGTGAGCAAAAGGCCAGCAAAAGGCCAGGAACCGTAAAAAGGCCGCGTTGCTGG
CGTTTTTCCATAGGCTCCGCCCCCCTGACGAGCATCACAAAAATCGACGCTCAAGTCAGAGGTGGCGAAA
CCCGACAGGACTATAAAGATACCAGGCGTTTCCCCCTGGAAGCTCCCTCGTGCGCTCTCCTGTTCCGACC
CTGCCGCTTACCGGATACCTGTCCGCCTTTCTCCCTTCGGGAAGCGTGGCGCTTTCTCATAGCTCACGCT
GTAGGTATCTCAGTTCGGTGTAGGTCGTTCGCTCCAAGCTGGGCTGTGTGCACGAACCCCCCGTTCAGCC
CGACCGCTGCGCCTTATCCGGTAACTATCGTCTTGAGTCCAACCCGGTAAGACACGACTTATCGCCACTG
GCAGCAGCCACTGGTAACAGGATTAGCAGAGCGAGGTATGTAGGCGGTGCTACAGAGTTCTTGAAGTGGT
GGCCTAACTACGGCTACACTAGAAGAACAGTATTTGGTATCTGCGCTCTGCTGAAGCCAGTTACCTTCGG
AAAAAGAGTTGGTAGCTCTTGATCCGGCAAACAAACCACCGCTGGTAGCGGTGGTTTTTTTGTTTGCAAG
CAGCAGATTACGCGCAGAAAAAAAGGATCTCAA
Features (pLannotate 1.2.2; 27 found; start..end, strand, type, name):
    171..1031    -  CDS            AmpR: β-lactamase; bla; confers resistance to ampicillin, carbenicillin, and related antibiotics
   1032..1136    -  promoter       AmpR promoter: bla
   1231..1266    +  CDS            rop (fragment): Rop protein, which maintains plasmids at low copy number; rop
   1368..1417    +  misc_feature   bom (fragment): basis of mobility region from pBR322
   1418..2582    +  rep_origin     2μ ori: yeast 2μ plasmid origin of replication
   2583..2603    -  misc_feature   MCS (fragment): pUC18/19 multiple cloning site
   2653..2991    +  CDS            YO085_YEAST: Protein predicted: Swiss-Prot protein existence level 4. From Saccharomyces cerevisiae (strain ATCC 204508 / S288c) (Baker's yeast).
   3356..4060    +  promoter       ADH1 promoter: S. cerevisiae ADH1; promoter for alcohol dehydrogenase 1
   4106..4125    +  CDS            SV40 NLS (fragment): nuclear localization signal of SV40 (simian virus 40) large T antigen
   4142..4483    +  CDS            GAL4 activation domain: activation domain of the GAL4 transcriptional activator; Saccharomyces cerevisiae GAL4 (truncated)
   4489..4507    +  promoter       T7 promoter: promoter for bacteriophage T7 RNA polymerase
   4526..4552    +  CDS            HA: HA (human influenza hemagglutinin) epitope tag
   4559..4583    +  protein_bind   attB1: mutant version of attB; recombination site for the Gateway® BP reaction BP Clonase™
   7382..7405    +  CDS            5xFLAG (fragment): five tandem FLAG® epitope tags
   7412..7436    -  protein_bind   attB2: mutant version of attB; recombination site for the Gateway® BP reaction BP Clonase™
   7688..7822    +  CDS            ADH1 (fragment): ADH1_YEAST - Also known as ADC1. Experimental evidence at protein level: Swiss-Prot protein existence level 1. This isozyme preferentially catalyzes the conversion of primary unbranched alcohols to their corresponding aldehydes. Also shows activity toward secondary alcohols. From Saccharomyces cerevisiae (strain ATCC 204508 / S288c) (Baker's yeast).
   7826..8013    +  terminator     ADH1 terminator: S. cerevisiae ADH1; transcription terminator for the S. cerevisiae alcohol dehydrogenase 1 (ADH1) gene
   8130..9224    -  CDS            LEU2: 3-isopropylmalate dehydrogenase, required for leucine biosynthesis; S. cerevisiae LEU2; yeast auxotrophic marker
   9225..9630    -  promoter       LEU2 promoter: S. cerevisiae LEU2
   9694..9716    -  protein_bind   lac operator (fragment): The lac repressor binds to the lac operator to inhibit transcription in E. coli. This inhibition can be relieved by adding lactose or isopropyl-β-D-thiogalactopyranoside (IPTG). lac repressor encoded by lacI
   9720..9750    -  promoter       lac promoter: promoter for the E. coli lac operon
   9765..9786    -  protein_bind   CAP binding site: CAP binding activates transcription in the presence of cAMP. E. coli catabolite activator protein
   9799..9840    -  CDS            lacI (fragment): lac repressor; lacI; The lac repressor binds to the lac operator to inhibit transcription in E. coli. This inhibition can be relieved by adding lactose or isopropyl-β-D-thiogalactopyranoside (IPTG).
   9841..9874    -  protein_bind   loxP: Cre-mediated recombination occurs in the 8-bp core sequence (GCATACAT). Cre recombinase
   9952..9985    -  protein_bind   loxP: Cre-mediated recombination occurs in the 8-bp core sequence (GCATACAT). Cre recombinase
   9986..10042   -  CDS            lacI (fragment): lac repressor; lacI; The lac repressor binds to the lac operator to inhibit transcription in E. coli. This inhibition can be relieved by adding lactose or isopropyl-β-D-thiogalactopyranoside (IPTG).
  10225..10813   -  rep_origin     ori: high-copy-number ColE1/pMB1/pBR322/pUC origin of replication
