[The description below was written by a language model from this plasmid's Addgene catalogue record and pLannotate feature annotations shown in this document.]
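Description:
pGADT7-RWT4Ca is a yeast two-hybrid "prey" plasmid built on a Gateway-adapted pGADT7 backbone, carrying the Rwt4Ca insert from bread wheat (Triticum aestivum). It is an E. coli–yeast shuttle vector of about 10.8 kb. A high-copy ColE1/pUC-type origin and the β-lactamase gene (ampicillin resistance) support propagation in bacteria. The 2μ origin gives episomal multicopy maintenance in Saccharomyces cerevisiae, with LEU2 under its own promoter as the auxotrophic marker for selection on leucine-deficient medium.

The expression cassette is driven by the yeast ADH1 promoter and closed by the ADH1 terminator. It encodes an SV40 nuclear localization signal, the GAL4 transcriptional activation domain and an HA epitope tag, followed by the insert, which lies between attB1 and attB2 sites, consistent with the recorded Gateway cloning. The insert itself is not annotated in the feature table, but the attB sites bracket a region of roughly 2.8 kb. A short FLAG-type epitope match sits just before attB2, suggesting a C-terminal FLAG tag, although the record does not state this explicitly. A T7 promoter between the activation domain and the HA tag would allow in vitro transcription of the HA-tagged insert without the GAL4 portion. Two loxP sites and lac promoter/operator and lacI fragments in the backbone appear to be vector remnants with no stated role.

In use, the activation-domain fusion is co-expressed with a GAL4 DNA-binding-domain "bait" plasmid, and interaction between the two proteins reconstitutes GAL4 activity and switches on reporter genes. The associated publication title concerns the wheat tandem kinase RWT4 binding a fungal effector to activate defense, which indicates the type of interaction this construct was made to test.
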