Addgene plasmid #237524: pGADT7-RWT4Ca
Purpose: Yeast two-hybrid
Depositing lab: Gitta Coaker. Depositing organization: University of California, Davis. Publication: Wheat tandem kinase RWT4 directly binds a fungal effector to activate defense. Sung YC, Li Y, Bernasconi Z, Baik S, Asuke S, Keller B, Fahima T, Coaker G. Nat Genet. 2025 Apr 14. doi: 10.1038/s41588-025-02162-w. PubMed 40229601.
Backbone
  Vector backbone: pGADT7
  Vector type: Yeast Expression
Growth in bacteria
  Bacterial resistance: Ampicillin, 100 μg/mL
  Growth temperature: 37°C
  Growth strain: DH5alpha
  Copy number: High Copy
Gene/Insert
  Gene/Insert name: Rwt4Ca
  Species: Triticum aestivum
  Cloning method: Gateway Cloning
Terms and licenses: Academic/Nonprofit Terms; Industry Terms: Not Available to Industry
Depositor comments: Please visit https://doi.org/10.1101/2024.04.30.591956 for bioRxiv preprint.
How to cite: pGADT7-RWT4Ca was a gift from Gitta Coaker (Addgene plasmid # 237524 ; http://n2t.net/addgene:237524 ; RRID:Addgene_237524)
